Addgene plasmid #40914: pEF-TAZ-N-Flag (-4)
Depositing lab: Michael Yaffe. Depositing organization: Massachusetts Institute of Technology. Publication: TAZ: a novel transcriptional co-activator regulated by interactions with 14-3-3 and PDZ domain proteins. Kanai F, Marignani PA, Sarbassova D, Yagi R, Hall RA, Donowitz M, Hisaminato A, Fujiwara T, Ito Y, Cantley LC, Yaffe MB. EMBO J. 2000 Dec 15. 19(24):6778-91. 10.1093/emboj/19.24.6778 PubMed 11118213.
Backbone
  Vector backbone: pEF-BOS
  Backbone size w/o insert (bp): 5800
  Vector type: Mammalian Expression
Growth in bacteria
  Bacterial resistance: Ampicillin, 100 μg/mL
  Growth temperature: 37°C
  Growth strain: DH5alpha
  Copy number: High Copy
Gene/Insert
  Gene/Insert name: TAZ (alt names: WWTR1; Transcriptional co-Activator with PDZ-binding motif; WW domain containing transcription regulator 1)
  Species: M. musculus (mouse)
  Insert size (bp): 788
  Mutation: Vector has no SV40 origin, and lacks the final four amino acid residues (site directed mutagenesis)
  GenBank ID: NM_133784.3 NP_598545.2
  Entrez Gene: Wwtr1 (a.k.a. 2310058J06Rik, 2610021I22Rik, Taz)
  Tag / fusion protein: Flag (N terminal on insert)
  Cloning method: Restriction Enzyme; 5′ cloning site BstXI (not destroyed); 3′ cloning site BstXI (unknown if destroyed)
  Sequencing primers: 5′ EF-1aFwd
Terms and licenses: Academic/Nonprofit Terms; Industry Terms: Not Available to Industry
Depositor comments: The murine TAZ cDNA was subcloned into pEF-BOS lacking the SV40 origin (Mizushima and Nagata, 1990) to generate pEF-TAZ. A Flag tag was inserted into the N-terminus of mTAZ cDNA by PCR, and cloned into pEF-BOS to create pEF-TAZ-N-Flag. The Murine TAZ /-4 construct lacking the final four amino acids was constructed using the Transformer Site-Directed Mutagenesis Kit (Clontech).
How to cite: pEF-TAZ-N-Flag (-4) was a gift from Michael Yaffe (Addgene plasmid # 40914 ; http://n2t.net/addgene:40914 ; RRID:Addgene_40914)
