[The description below was written by a language model from this plasmid's Addgene catalogue record.]
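Description:
pEF-TAZ-N-Flag (-4) is a mammalian expression plasmid built on pEF-BOS (about 5.8 kb without insert), in a version of the backbone from which the SV40 origin has been removed. It therefore should not replicate episomally in cells expressing SV40 large T antigen. It is propagated in E. coli as a high-copy plasmid under ampicillin selection. The record does not list a mammalian selection marker. It also does not name the promoter explicitly, but pEF-BOS vectors drive expression from the human EF-1α promoter, and the listed EF-1α forward sequencing primer is consistent with this.

The insert is the mouse TAZ cDNA (Wwtr1, WW domain containing transcription regulator 1, also called transcriptional co-activator with PDZ-binding motif). It is recorded as 788 bp and was cloned through the BstXI sites of the vector. A Flag epitope was added to the N-terminus by PCR, which allows detection and immunoprecipitation of the protein with anti-Flag antibodies. Site-directed mutagenesis was then used to produce the "-4" variant, which lacks the final four amino acid residues. As the protein's name indicates, TAZ carries a PDZ-binding motif, and such motifs typically sit at the extreme C-terminus, so the truncation is presumably meant to remove it, although the record does not say so directly. The associated study concerns regulation of TAZ through interactions with 14-3-3 and PDZ domain proteins. In that context the construct is suited to expression in mammalian cells alongside the full-length Flag-tagged protein, to test how loss of the C-terminal residues affects partner binding, localisation or co-activator function.
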