>Addgene plasmid #40914 | pEF-TAZ-N-Flag (-4) | addgene partial sequence | sequence record 54536 | EF1a-F 5'-TCAAGCCTCAGACAGTGGTTC-3'
ATTCTCTAGAGATCCCTCGACCTCGAGATCCATTGTGCTGGAATTCGGCTTGCCATGGACTACAAAGACG
ATGACGATAAAATGAATCCGTCCTCGGTGCCCCATCCGCTCCCGCCGCCAGGGCAGCAAGTCATCCACGT
CACGCAGGACCTGGACACCGACCTCGAAGCCCTCTTCAACTCTGTCATGAACCCCAAGCCCAGCTCATGG
CGGAAAAAGATCCTCCCGGAGTCCTTCTTTAAGGAGCCCGATTCCGGCTCGCACTCGCGCCAATCCAGCA
CAGACTCATCAGGCGGCCACCCGGGGCCTCGACTAGCTGGCGGCGCGCAGCACGTCCGCTCGCACTCGTC
GCCCGCATCCCTGCAGCTGGGCACCGGTGCGGGAGCCGCTGGAGGCCCTGCACAGCAGCATGCACATCTC
CGCCAGCAGTCCTATGACGTGACCGACGAGCTGCCGTTGCCCCCCGGGTGGGAGATGACCTTCACGGCCA
CTGGCCAGAGATACTTCCTTAATCACATAGAGAAAATCACCACATGGCAAGACCCCAGGAAGGTGATGAA
TCAGCCTCTGAATCATGTGAACCTCCACCCGTCCATCACTTCCACCTCGGTGCCACAGAGGTCCATGGCA
GTGTCCCAGCCGAATCTCGCAATGAATCACCAACACCAGCAAGTCGTGGCCACTAGCCTGAGTCCACAGA
ACCACCCGACTCAGAACCAACCCACAGGGCTCATGAGTGTGCCCAATGCACTGACCACTCAGCAGCAGCA
GCAGCAGAAACTGCGGCTTCAGAGGATCCAGATGGAGAGAGAGAGGATTAGGATGCGTCA
