>Addgene plasmid #40914 | pEF-TAZ-N-Flag (-4) | addgene partial sequence | sequence record 55060 | G-CSF-R 5'-GATGGGGAACACTGCTGTTTA-3'
TGTCTCCACGTGGGAGACCTGATACTCTCAAGGGTCCCAGGTGGGGACCCTCACTCTAGAGTCGCGGCCG
CGACCTGCAGGCGCAGAACTGGTAGGTATGGAAGATCCCTCGAGATCCATTGTGATGGATATCTGCAGAA
TTCACTGCCTGAGGTCAGCTTTGTATGGCTTAGAATCAGTTGATATATGAATTTAAGCTAACTGTAATAA
AACCCAGCCATAGGGCTGCAGACATTCTCTAAAGTCATTCTGCACAACCCATCCTGCTTTATCTGCCACA
GAAATGCAGGCTTGCAGAAAATGAAAAGAGAGTATTTATTTCTGTGTAACGCAAGTTCCTGCGAATCAAC
ACCAGGCAATGATTAAGTGGCCACACGGACAAGGAGTGTGAGTACAAAGGCAGAACGTGGTGCAGCTGCA
GGCCCGCTCTGCCTCATCACTTGGTCCGCAAGGCCCAAGACTCGCGTCAGCTCACAGCTGCATCACGTTA
CAACAGTAGTGATTACAGCCAGGTTTAAAAGGGCTCGCTTTTGTTCAGAACAGACTCTACATCATTGAAG
AGAGGGATCAGATCTTCAGACTCCAAAGTCCCGAGGTCAACATTTGTTCCTGGAAGGCAGTCCAGGAAAT
CAGGGAAGCGGGTCTGCTGGGGATTGACGGTCATGGGTGTCTGACCGGAATTTTCACCTGTATCCATCTC
GTCCATGTTGCTGAGGAAGTCTTCTGGAGTTGTGGGGACACTGTAGCACCCTAACCCCAGGCCACTGTCT
GTGCTCTGCTCCCGTGA
