>Addgene plasmid #40914 | pEF-TAZ-N-Flag (-4) | addgene partial sequence | sequence record 55061 | M13_pUC_rev
AGATGGATAAAGTTTTAAACAGAGAGGAATCTTTGCAGCTAATGGACCTTCTAGGTCTTGAAAGGAGTGG
GAATTGGCTCCGGTGCCCGTCAGTGGGCAGAGCGCACATCGCCCACAGTCCCCGAGAAGTTGGGGGGAGG
GGTCGGCAATTGAACCGGTGCCTAGAGAAGGTGGCGCGGGGTAAACTGGGAAAGTGATGTCGTGTACTGG
CTCCGCCTTTTTCCCGAGGGTGGGGGAGAACCGTATATAAGTGCAGTAGTCGCCGTGAACGTTCTTTTTC
GCAACGGGTTTGCCGCCAGAACACAGGTAAGTGCCGTGTGTGGTTCCCGCGGGCCTGGCCTCTTTACGGG
TTATGGCCCTTGCGTGCCTTGAATTACTTCCACCTGGCTGCAGTACGTGATTCTTGATCCCGAGCTTCGG
GTTGGAAGTGGGTGGGAGAGTTCGAGGCCTTGCGCTTAAGGAGCCCCTTCGCCTCGTGCTTGAGTTGAGG
CCTGGCCTGGGCGCTGGGGCCGCCGCGTGCGAATCTGGTGGCACCTTCGCGCCTGTCTCGCTGCTTTCGA
TAAGTCTCTAGCCATTTAAAATTTTTGATGACCTGCTGCGACGCTTTTTTTCTGGCAAGATAGTCTTGTA
AATGCGGGCCAAGATCTGCACACTGGTATTTCGGTTTTTGGGGCCGCGGGCGGCGACGGGGCCCGTGCGT
CCCAGCGCACATGTTCGGCGAGGCGGGGCCTGCGAGCGCGGCCACCGAGAATCGGACGGGGGTAGTCTCA
AGCTGGCCGGCCTGCTCTGGTGCCTGGCCTCGCGCCGCCGTGTATCGCCC
